Addgene plasmid #114247: pMXLP_dFq
Purpose: POC12389, MetClo assembly vector with p15A replication origin and ampicillin resistance for BsaI-based MetClo, adaptor sequence type d-q
Depositing lab: Christopher A. O'Callaghan. Depositing organization: University of Oxford. Publication: MetClo: methylase-assisted hierarchical DNA assembly using a single type IIS restriction enzyme. Lin D, O'Callaghan CA. Nucleic Acids Res. 2018 Jul 9. pii: 5050631. doi: 10.1093/nar/gky596. PubMed 29986052.
Backbone
  Vector backbone: pMXLP
  Vector type: Synthetic Biology
Growth in bacteria
  Bacterial resistance: Ampicillin, 100 μg/mL
  Growth temperature: 37°C
  Growth strain: DH5alpha
  Copy number: Low Copy
Gene/Insert
  Gene/Insert name: LacZalpha
  Species: Synthetic
  Cloning method: Restriction Enzyme; 5′ cloning site unknown (unknown if destroyed)
Terms and licenses: Academic/Nonprofit Terms; Industry Terms: Not Available to Industry
How to cite: pMXLP_dFq was a gift from Christopher A. O'Callaghan (Addgene plasmid # 114247 ; http://n2t.net/addgene:114247 ; RRID:Addgene_114247)
