[The description below was written by a language model from this plasmid's Addgene catalogue record and pLannotate feature annotations shown in this document.]
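Description:
pMXLP_dFq is a small (about 2.5 kb) synthetic-biology cloning vector from the MetClo toolkit, a hierarchical DNA assembly system that uses methylase protection so that a single type IIS restriction enzyme can serve at every assembly level. This member of the pMXLP backbone family is configured for BsaI-based MetClo and carries the "d-q" adaptor sequence type, which specifies the flanking adaptor sequences that govern how an assembled fragment can be joined in the next assembly round. It is maintained in E. coli through a p15A origin of replication, catalogued as low copy and compatible with ColE1-type plasmids. Selection is by ampicillin, through a bla (β-lactamase) gene driven by its own AmpR promoter.

The recorded insert is a LacZα cassette. The feature table shows it in its usual pUC-derived context: a CAP binding site, lac promoter and lac operator upstream of a pUC18/19-type multiple cloning site and a lacZα fragment, with a short remnant of lacI at the 5′ end. In assembly vectors of this kind, LacZα typically acts as a replaceable screening marker, so that correct assemblies displace it and can be distinguished by blue/white screening in an α-complementing host. The record does not explicitly describe this, nor does it annotate the positions of the BsaI sites, methylase recognition overlaps or adaptor sequences. The remaining annotations are short fragments (pBR322 bom pieces and a small RSF ori match), which are most likely backbone remnants or sequence similarity to the origin region rather than functional elements. The vector is intended as a recipient for building multi-part DNA constructs by MetClo.
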