Features (pLannotate 1.2.2; 12 found; start..end, strand, type, name):
     55..98      +  CDS            lacI (fragment): lac repressor; lacI; The lac repressor binds to the lac operator to inhibit transcription in E. coli. This inhibition can be relieved by adding lactose or isopropyl-β-D-thiogalactopyranoside (IPTG).
    111..132     +  protein_bind   CAP binding site: CAP binding activates transcription in the presence of cAMP. E. coli catabolite activator protein
    147..177     +  promoter       lac promoter: promoter for the E. coli lac operon
    185..201     +  protein_bind   lac operator: The lac repressor binds to the lac operator to inhibit transcription in E. coli. This inhibition can be relieved by adding lactose or isopropyl-β-D-thiogalactopyranoside (IPTG). lac repressor encoded by lacI
    238..294     -  misc_feature   MCS: pUC18/19 multiple cloning site
    291..448     +  CDS            lacZα (fragment): LacZα fragment of β-galactosidase; lacZ fragment
    454..553     -  misc_feature   bom (fragment): basis of mobility region from pBR322
    703..807     +  promoter       AmpR promoter: bla
    808..1668    +  CDS            AmpR: β-lactamase; bla; confers resistance to ampicillin, carbenicillin, and related antibiotics
   1694..2239    +  rep_origin     p15A ori: Plasmids containing the medium-copy-number p15A origin of replication can be propagated in E. coli cells that contain a second plasmid with the ColE1 origin.
   2327..2382    +  rep_origin     RSF ori (fragment): Plasmids containing the RSF 1030 origin of replication can be propagated in E. coli cells that contain additional plasmids with compatible origins.
   2481..2502    -  misc_feature   bom (fragment): basis of mobility region from pBR322
>Addgene plasmid #114247 | pMXLP_dFq | addgene full sequence | sequence record 225080 | Addgene NGS Result
CACTCTGTGACTTGGTCTCAACGAGGAGTGAGACCGGCCTAGCAGGTGTGAGTTTGCAGCTGGCACGACA
GGTTTCCCGACTGGAAAGCGGGCAGTGAGCGCAACGCAATTAATGTGAGTTAGCTCACTCATTAGGCACC
CCAGGCTTTACACTTTATGCTTCCGGCTCGTATGTTGTGTGGAATTGTGAGCGGATAACAATTTCACACA
GGAAACAGCTATGACCATGATTACGCCAAGCTTGCATGCCTGCAGGTCGACTCTAGAGGATCCCCGGGTA
CCGAGCTCGAATTCACTGGCCGTCGTTTTACAACGTCGTGACTGGGAAAACCCTGGCGTTACCCAACTTA
ATCGCCTTGCAGCACATCCCCCTTTCGCCAGCTGGCGTAATAGCGAAGAGGCCCGCACCGATCGCCCTTC
CCAACAGTTGCGCAGCCTGAATGGCGAATGGCGCCTGATGCGGTATTTTCTCCTTACGCATCTGTGCGGT
ATTTCACACCGCATATGGTGCACTCTCAGTACAATCTGCTCTGATGCCGCATAGTTAAGCCAGCCCCGAC
ACCCGCCAACACCCGCTGACGCGCCCTGACGGGCTTGTCTGCTCCCGGCATCCGCTTACAGACAAGCTGT
GACAAGTACCACCTGGAACGCCAAAGGTCTCACGCTTGAGACCAAGTCACGAAGTGTGCGGCCGCCTTCG
TGCGCGGAACCCCTATTTGTTTATTTTTCTAAATACATTCAAATATGTATCCGCTCATGAGACAATAACC
TTGATAAATGCTTCAATAATATTGAAAAAGGAAGAGTATGAGTATTCAACATTTCCGTGTCGCCCTTATT
CCCTTTTTTGCGGCATTTTGCCTTCCTGTTTTTGCTCACCCAGAAACGCTGGTGAAAGTAAAAGATGCTG
AAGATCAGTTGGGTGCACGAGTGGGTTACATCGAACTGGATCTCAACAGCGGTAAGATCCTTGAGAGTTT
TCGCCCCGAAGAACGTTTTCCAATGATGAGCACTTTTAAAGTTCTGCTATGTGGCGCGGTATTATCCCGT
ATTGACGCCGGGCAAGAGCAACTCGGTCGCCGCATACACTATTCTCAGAATGACTTGGTTGAGTACTCAC
CAGTCACAGAAAAGCATCTTACGGATGGCATGACAGTAAGAGAATTATGCAGTGCTGCCATAACCATGAG
TGATAACACTGCGGCCAACTTACTTCTGACAACGATCGGAGGACCGAAGGAGCTAACCGCTTTTTTGCAC
AACATGGGGGATCATGTAACTCGCCTTGATCGTTGGGAACCGGAGCTGAATGAAGCCATACCAAACGACG
AGCGTGACACCACGATGCCTGTAGCAATGGCAACAACGTTGCGCAAACTATTAACTGGCGAACTACTTAC
TCTAGCTTCCCGGCAACAATTAATAGACTGGATGGAGGCGGATAAAGTTGCAGGACCACTTCTGCGCTCG
GCCCTTCCGGCTGGCTGGTTTATTGCTGATAAATCTGGAGCCGGTGAGCGTGGTTCTCGCGGTATCATTG
CAGCACTGGGGCCAGATGGTAAGCCCTCCCGTATCGTAGTTATCTACACGACGGGGAGTCAGGCAACTAT
GGATGAACGAAATAGACAGATCGCTGAGATAGGTGCCTCACTGATTAAGCATTGGTAAGAGCCTGTTTAA
TAAGATGATCTTCTTGAGATCGTTTTGGTCTGCGCGTAATCTCTTGCTCTGAAAACGAAAAAACCGCCTT
GCAGGGCGGTTTTTCGAAGGTTCTCTGAGCTACCAACTCTTTGAACCGAGGTAACTGGCTTGGAGGAGCG
CAGTCACCAAAACTTGTCCTTTCAGTTTAGCCTTAACCGGCGCATGACTTCAAGACTAACTCCTCTAAAT
CAATTACCAGTGGCTGCTGCCAGTGGTGCTTTTGCATGTCTTTCCGGGTTGGACTCAAGACGATAGTTAC
CGGATAAGGCGCAGCGGTCGGACTGAACGGGGGGTTCGTGCATACAGTCCAGCTTGGAGCGAACTGCCTA
CCCGGAACTGAGTGTCAGGCGTGGAATGAGACAAACGCGGCCATAACAGCGGAATGACACCGGTAAACCG
AAAGGCAGGAACAGGAGAGCGCACGAGGGAGCCGCCAGGGGGAAACGCCTGGTATCTTTATAGTCCTGTC
GGGTTTCGCCACCACTGATTTGAGCGTCAGATTTCGTGATGCTTGTCAGGGGGGCGGAGCCTATGGAAAA
ACGGCTTTGCCGCGGCCCTCTCACTTCCCTGTTAAGTATCTTCCTGGCATCTTCCAGGAAATCTCCGCCC
CGTTCGTAAGCCATTTCCGCTCGCCGCAGTCGAACGACCGAGCGTAGCGAGTCAGTGAGCGAGGAAGCGG
AATATATCCTGTATCACATATTCTGCTGACGCACCGGTGCAGCCTTTTTTCTCCTGCCACATGAAGCACT
TCACTGACACCCTCATCAGTGCCAACATAGTAAGCCAGTATACACTCCGCTAGCGCGCAAGCGGCCGCA
